>Addgene plasmid #55656 | ERAS | depositor partial sequence | sequence record 86174 | ERAS
ATGGCTTTGCCTACAAAGTCTAGCATCTTGGACCTGAGCTCCGGCACCCCATGCACCAGATCTCCAGAGG
AAAGTCACGAGGCTTGGGCACAGTGCAAAGATGCTGGCAGGCAGCTACCCGAGTACAAGGCAGTGGTGGT
GGGTGCAAGTGGTGTTGGTAAAAGTGCTCTCACCATCCAGATGACTCACCAATGCTTCGTGAAAGACCAT
GACCCCACTATCCAAGATTCCTACTGGAAGGAAGTGGCCAGGGACAACGGAGGCTACATTCTAAATGTTC
TGGATACATCTGGGCAGGATATTCACCGGGCTCTGCGTGACCAGTGCTTGGCATCTGGTGATGGTGTGCT
GGGCGTCTTTGCTCTTGACGACCCCTCGTCTCTGGACCAGTTGCAGCAGATATGGTCCACCTGGACCCCT
CACCACAAGCAGCCTCTGGTACTAGTGGGCAACAAGTGTGACCTGGTGACCACTGCTGGAGATGCTCATG
CTGCCGCAGCCCTCCTTGCTCACAAGTTGGGGGCCCCCTTGGTGAAGACCTCAGCCAAGACGCGGCAAGG
TGTGGAGGAAGCCTTTGCCCTGCTTGTCCATGAGATTCAGAGGGCCCAGGAGGCTGTGGCCGAATCAAGC
AAGAAGACCCGACACCAGAAAGCCGTGTGTAGCTGTGGCTGCTCTGTAGCCTGA
