>Addgene plasmid #55656 | ERAS | depositor partial sequence | sequence record 86175 | pGEX2T backbone
ACGTTATCGACTGCACGGTGCACCAATGCTTCTGGCGTCAGGCAGCCATCGGAAGCTGTGGTATGGCTGT
GCAGGTCGTAAATCACTGCATAATTCGTGTCGCTCAAGGCGCACTCCCGTTCTGGATAATGTTTTTTGCG
CCGACATCATAACGGTTCTGGCAAATATTCTGAAATGAGCTGTTGACAATTAATCATCGGCTCGTATAAT
GTGTGGAATTGTGAGCGGATAACAATTTCACACAGGAAACAGTATTCATGTCCCCTATACTAGGTTATTG
GAAAATTAAGGGCCTTGTGCAACCCACTCGACTTCTTTTGGAATATCTTGAAGAAAAATATGAAGAGCAT
TTGTATGAGCGCGATGAAGGTGATAAATGGCGAAACAAAAAGTTTGAATTGGGTTTGGAGTTTCCCAATC
TTCCTTATTATATTGATGGTGATGTTAAATTAACACAGTCTATGGCCATCATACGTTATATAGCTGACAA
GCACAACATGTTGGGTGGTTGTCCAAAAGAGCGTGCAGAGATTTCAATGCTTGAAGGAGCGGTTTTGGAT
ATTAGATACGGTGTTTCGAGAATTGCATATAGTAAAGACTTTGAAACTCTCAAAGTTGATTTTCTTAGCA
AGCTACCTGAAATGCTGAAAATGTTCGAAGATCGTTTATGTCATAAAACATATTTAAATGGTGATCATGT
AACCCATCCTGACTTCATGTTGTATGACGCTCTTGATGTTGTTTTATACATGGACCCAATGTGCCTGGAT
GCGTTCCCAAAATTAGTTTGTTTTAAAAAACGTATTGAAGCTATCCCACAAATTGATAAGTACTTGAAAT
CCAGCAAGTATATAGCATGGCCTTTGCAGGGCTGGCAAGCCACGTTTGGTGGTGGCGACCATCCTCCAAA
ATCGGATCTGGTTCCGCGTGGATCCCCGGGAATTCATCGTGACTGACTGACGATCTGCCTCGCGCGTTTC
GGTGATGACGGTGAAAACCTCTGACACATGCAGCTCCCGGAGACGGTCACAGCTTGTCTGTAAGCGGATG
CCGGGAGCAGACAAGCCCGTCAGGGCGCGTCAGCGGGTGTTGGCGGGTGTCGGGGCGCAGCCATGACCCA
GTCACGTAGCGATAGCGGAGTGTATAATTCTTGAAGACGAAAGGGCCTCGTGATACGCCTATTTTTATAG
GTTAATGTCATGATAATAATGGTTTCTTAGACGTCAGGTGGCACTTTTCGGGGAAATGTGCGCGGAACCC
CTATTTGTTTATTTTTCTAAATACATTCAAATATGTATCCGCTCATGAGACAATAACCCTGATAAATGCT
TCAATAATATTGAAAAAGGAAGAGTATGAGTATTCAACATTTCCGTGTCGCCCTTATTCCCTTTTTTGCG
GCATTTTGCCTTCCTGTTTTTGCTCACCCAGAAACGCTGGTGAAAGTAAAAGATGCTGAAGATCAGTTGG
GTGCACGAGTGGGTTACATCGAACTGGATCTCAACAGCGGTAAGATCCTTGAGAGTTTTCGCCCCGAAGA
ACGTTTTCCAATGATGAGCACTTTTAAAGTTCTGCTATGTGGCGCGGTATTATCCCGTGTTGACGCCGGG
CAAGAGCAACTCGGTCGCCGCATACACTATTCTCAGAATGACTTGGTTGAGTACTCACCAGTCACAGAAA
AGCATCTTACGGATGGCATGACAGTAAGAGAATTATGCAGTGCTGCCATAACCATGAGTGATAACACTGC
GGCCAACTTACTTCTGACAACGATCGGAGGACCGAAGGAGCTAACCGCTTTTTTGCACAACATGGGGGAT
CATGTAACTCGCCTTGATCGTTGGGAACCGGAGCTGAATGAAGCCATACCAAACGACGAGCGTGACACCA
CGATGCCTGCAGCAATGGCAACAACGTTGCGCAAACTATTAACTGGCGAACTACTTACTCTAGCTTCCCG
GCAACAATTAATAGACTGGATGGAGGCGGATAAAGTTGCAGGACCACTTCTGCGCTCGGCCCTTCCGGCT
GGCTGGTTTATTGCTGATAAATCTGGAGCCGGTGAGCGTGGGTCTCGCGGTATCATTGCAGCACTGGGGC
CAGATGGTAAGCCCTCCCGTATCGTAGTTATCTACACGACGGGGAGTCAGGCAACTATGGATGAACGAAA
TAGACAGATCGCTGAGATAGGTGCCTCACTGATTAAGCATTGGTAACTGTCAGACCAAGTTTACTCATAT
ATACTTTAGATTGATTTAAAACTTCATTTTTAATTTAAAAGGATCTAGGTGAAGATCCTTTTTGATAATC
TCATGACCAAAATCCCTTAACGTGAGTTTTCGTTCCACTGAGCGTCAGACCCCGTAGAAAAGATCAAAGG
ATCTTCTTGAGATCCTTTTTTTCTGCGCGTAATCTGCTGCTTGCAAACAAAAAAACCACCGCTACCAGCG
GTGGTTTGTTTGCCGGATCAAGAGCTACCAACTCTTTTTCCGAAGGTAACTGGCTTCAGCAGAGCGCAGA
TACCAAATACTGTCCTTCTAGTGTAGCCGTAGTTAGGCCACCACTTCAAGAACTCTGTAGCACCGCCTAC
ATACCTCGCTCTGCTAATCCTGTTACCAGTGGCTGCTGCCAGTGGCGATAAGTCGTGTCTTACCGGGTTG
GACTCAAGACGATAGTTACCGGATAAGGCGCAGCGGTCGGGCTGAACGGGGGGTTCGTGCACACAGCCCA
GCTTGGAGCGAACGACCTACACCGAACTGAGATACCTACAGCGTGAGCTATGAGAAAGCGCCACGCTTCC
CGAAGGGAGAAAGGCGGACAGGTATCCGGTAAGCGGCAGGGTCGGAACAGGAGAGCGCACGAGGGAGCTT
CCAGGGGGAAACGCCTGGTATCTTTATAGTCCTGTCGGGTTTCGCCACCTCTGACTTGAGCGTCGATTTT
TGTGATGCTCGTCAGGGGGGCGGAGCCTATGGAAAAACGCCAGCAACGCGGCCTTTTTACGGTTCCTGGC
CTTTTGCTGGCCTTTTGCTCACATGTTCTTTCCTGCGTTATCCCCTGATTCTGTGGATAACCGTATTACC
GCCTTTGAGTGAGCTGATACCGCTCGCCGCAGCCGAACGACCGAGCGCAGCGAGTCAGTGAGCGAGGAAG
CGGAAGAGCGCCTGATGCGGTATTTTCTCCTTACGCATCTGTGCGGTATTTCACACCGCATAAATTCCGA
CACCATCGAATGGTGCAAAACCTTTCGCGGTATGGCATGATAGCGCCCGGAAGAGAGTCAATTCAGGGTG
GTGAATGTGAAACCAGTAACGTTATACGATGTCGCAGAGTATGCCGGTGTCTCTTATCAGACCGTTTCCC
GCGTGGTGAACCAGGCCAGCCACGTTTCTGCGAAAACGCGGGAAAAAGTGGAAGCGGCGATGGCGGAGCT
GAATTACATTCCCAACCGCGTGGCACAACAACTGGCGGGCAAACAGTCGTTGCTGATTGGCGTTGCCACC
TCCAGTCTGGCCCTGCACGCGCCGTCGCAAATTGTCGCGGCGATTAAATCTCGCGCCGATCAACTGGGTG
CCAGCGTGGTGGTGTCGATGGTAGAACGAAGCGGCGTCGAAGCCTGTAAAGCGGCGGTGCACAATCTTCT
CGCGCAACGCGTCAGTGGGCTGATCATTAACTATCCGCTGGATGACCAGGATGCCATTGCTGTGGAAGCT
GCCTGCACTAATGTTCCGGCGTTATTTCTTGATGTCTCTGACCAGACACCCATCAACAGTATTATTTTCT
CCCATGAAGACGGTACGCGACTGGGCGTGGAGCATCTGGTCGCATTGGGTCACCAGCAAATCGCGCTGTT
AGCGGGCCCATTAAGTTCTGTCTCGGCGCGTCTGCGTCTGGCTGGCTGGCATAAATATCTCACTCGCAAT
CAAATTCAGCCGATAGCGGAACGGGAAGGCGACTGGAGTGCCATGTCCGGTTTTCAACAAACCATGCAAA
TGCTGAATGAGGGCATCGTTCCCACTGCGATGCTGGTTGCCAACGATCAGATGGCGCTGGGCGCAATGCG
CGCCATTACCGAGTCCGGGCTGCGCGTTGGTGCGGATATCTCGGTAGTGGGATACGACGATACCGAAGAC
AGCTCATGTTATATCCCGCCGTTAACCACCATCAAACAGGATTTTCGCCTGCTGGGGCAAACCAGCGTGG
ACCGCTTGCTGCAACTCTCTCAGGGCCAGGCGGTGAAGGGCAATCAGCTGTTGCCCGTCTCACTGGTGAA
AAGAAAAACCACCCTGGCGCCCAATACGCAAACCGCCTCTCCCCGCGCGTTGGCCGATTCATTAATGCAG
CTGGCACGACAGGTTTCCCGACTGGAAAGCGGGCAGTGAGCGCAACGCAATTAATGTGAGTTAGCTCACT
CATTAGGCACCCCAGGCTTTACACTTTATGCTTCCGGCTCGTATGTTGTGTGGAATTGTGAGCGGATAAC
AATTTCACACAGGAAACAGCTATGACCATGATTACGGATTCACTGGCCGTCGTTTTACAACGTCGTGACT
GGGAAAACCCTGGCGTTACCCAACTTAATCGCCTTGCAGCACATCCCCCTTTCGCCAGCTGGCGTAATAG
CGAAGAGGCCCGCACCGATCGCCCTTCCCAACAGTTGCGCAGCCTGAATGGCGAATGGCGCTTTGCCTGG
TTTCCGGCACCAGAAGCGGTGCCGGAAAGCTGGCTGGAGTGCGATCTTCCTGAGGCCGATACTGTCGTCG
TCCCCTCAAACTGGCAGATGCACGGTTACGATGCGCCCATCTACACCAACGTAACCTATCCCATTACGGT
CAATCCGCCGTTTGTTCCCACGGAGAATCCGACGGGTTGTTACTCGCTCACATTTAATGTTGATGAAAGC
TGGCTACAGGAAGGCCAGACGCGAATTATTTTTGATGGCGTTGGAATT
