>Addgene plasmid #55656 | ERAS | addgene partial sequence | sequence record 90494 | pGEX5 5'-GGGCTGGCAAGCCACGTTTGGTG-3'
AATCGGATCTGGTTCCGCGTGGATCCGCTTTGCCTACAAAGTCTAGCATCTTGGACCTGAGCTCCGGCAC
CCCATGCACCAGATCTCCAGAGGAAAGTCACGAGGCTTGGGCACAGTGCAAAGATGCTGGCAGGCAGCTA
CCCGAGTACAAGGCAGTGGTGGTGGGTGCAAGTGGTGTTGGTAAAAGTGCTCTCACCATCCAGATGACTC
ACCAATGCTTCGTGAAAGACCATGACCCCACTATCCAAGATTCCTACTGGAAGGAAGTGGCCAGGGACAA
CGGAGGCTACATTCTAAATGTTCTGGATACATCTGGGCAGGATATTCACCGGGCTCTGCGTGACCAGTGC
TTGGCATCTGGTGATGGTGTGCTGGGCGTCTTTGCTCTTGACGACCCCTCGTCTCTGGACCAGTTGCAGC
AGATATGGTCCACCTGGACCCCTCACCACAAGCAGCCTCTGGTACTAGTGGGCAACAAGTGTGACCTGGT
GACCACTGCTGGAGATGCTCATGCTGCCGCAGCCCTCCTTGCTCACAAGTTGGGGGCCCCCTTGGTGAAG
ACCTCAGCCAAGACGCGGCAAGGTGTGGAGGAAGCCTTTGCCCTACTTGTCCATGAGATTCAGAGGGCCC
AGGAGGCTGTGGCCGAATCAAGCAAGAAGACCCGACACCAGAAAGCCGTGTGTAGCTGTGGCTGCTCTGT
AGCCTGAGAATTCATCGTGACTGACTGACGATCTGCCTCGCGCGTTTCGGTGATGACGGTGAAAACCTCT
GACACATGCAGCTCCCGGAGACGGTCACAGCTTGTCTGTAAGCGGATGCCGGGAGCAGACAAGCCCGTCA
GGGCGCGTCAGCGGGTGTTGGCGGGTGTCGGGGCGCAGCCATGACCCAGTCACGTAGCGATAGCGGAGTG
TATAATTCTTGAAGAAC
