>Addgene plasmid #55656 | ERAS | addgene partial sequence | sequence record 90495 | pGEX3 5'-CCGGGAGCTGCATGTGTCAGAGG-3'
AACGCGCGAGGCAGATCGTCAGTCAGTCACGATGAATTCTCAGGCTACAGAGCAGCCACAGCTACACACG
GCTTTCTGGTGTCGGGTCTTCTTGCTTGATTCGGCCACAGCCTCCTGGGCCCTCTGAATCTCATGGACAA
GTAGGGCAAAGGCTTCCTCCACACCTTGCCGCGTCTTGGCTGAGGTCTTCACCAAGGGGGCCCCCAACTT
GTGAGCAAGGAGGGCTGCGGCAGCATGAGCATCTCCAGCAGTGGTCACCAGGTCACACTTGTTGCCCACT
AGTACCAGAGGCTGCTTGTGGTGAGGGGTCCAGGTGGACCATATCTGCTGCAACTGGTCCAGAGACGAGG
GGTCGTCAAGAGCAAAGACGCCCAGCACACCATCACCAGATGCCAAGCACTGGTCACGCAGAGCCCGGTG
AATATCCTGCCCAGATGTATCCAGAACATTTAGAATGTAGCCTCCGTTGTCCCTGGCCACTTCCTTCCAG
TAGGAATCTTGGATAGTGGGGTCATGGTCTTTCACGAAGCATTGGTGAGTCATCTGGATGGTGAGAGCAC
TTTTACCAACACCACTTGCACCCACCACCACTGCCTTGTACTCGGGTAGCTGCCTGCCAGCATCTTTGCA
CTGTGCCCAAGCCTCGTGACTTTCCTCTGGAGATCTGGTGCATGGGGTGCCGGAGCTCAGGTCCAAGATG
CTAGACTTTGTAGGCAAAGCGGATCCACGCGGAACCAGATCCGATTTTGGAGGATGGTCGCCACCACCAA
ACGTGGCTTGCCAGCCCTGCAAAGGCCATGCTATATACTTGCTGGATTTCAAGTACTTATCAATTTGTGG
GATAGCTTCAATACGTTTTTTAAAACAAACTAATTTTGGGAACGCATCCAGGCACATTGGGTCCATGTAT
AAAACAACATCAAGAGCGTCATACAACATGAAGTCAGGATGGGTTACATGATCACCATTTAAATATGTTT
TATGACATAAACGATCTTCGAACATTTTCAGCATTTCAGGTAGCTTGCTAAGAAAATCAACTTTGAGAGT
TTCAAAGTCTTTACTATATGCAATTCTC
