[The description below was written by a language model from this plasmid's Addgene catalogue record.]
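Description:
ERAS is a bacterial expression plasmid built on the pGEX2T backbone (about 4.9 kb without insert) and carrying the mouse Eras gene, which encodes ES-cell-expressed Ras, a member of the RAS family of small GTPases also known as HRas2 or ecat5. The coding sequence was inserted by restriction cloning between the BamHI and EcoRI sites of the vector, both of which remain intact, so the insert can be excised or transferred with the same enzymes. The plasmid is selected with ampicillin and is recorded as high copy. The listed host is a BL21-derived strain supplemented for rare codons, consistent with use for recombinant protein production rather than simple propagation.

The record lists the promoter as lac. pGEX vectors generally drive expression from an IPTG-inducible lac-type (tac) promoter and place the insert downstream of a glutathione S-transferase coding sequence, with a thrombin cleavage site between GST and the cloning sites in the 2T version. An insert cloned at BamHI/EcoRI would therefore be expected to be produced as an N-terminal GST fusion that can be purified on glutathione resin. However, the catalogue entry does not explicitly list a tag, and no feature table is provided to confirm the fusion junction or reading frame.

The stated purpose is simply expression of mouse ERAS. The associated publication concerns direct regulation of distinct phosphoinositide 3-kinase isoforms by RAS and RHO family GTPases, which suggests the purified protein was intended for biochemical studies of GTPase–PI3K interaction, though the record does not describe specific assays.
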