Addgene plasmid #55656: ERAS
Purpose: expression of mouse ERAS
Depositing lab: Julian Downward. Depositing organization: Cancer Research UK. Publication: RAS and RHO families of GTPases directly regulate distinct phosphoinositide 3-kinase isoforms. Fritsch R, de Krijger I, Fritsch K, George R, Reason B, Kumar MS, Diefenbacher M, Stamp G, Downward J. Cell. 2013 May 23;153(5):1050-63. doi: 10.1016/j.cell.2013.04.031. PubMed 23706742.
Backbone
  Vector backbone: pGEX2T
  Backbone manufacturer: GE Healthcare Life Sciences
  Backbone size w/o insert (bp): 4948
  Vector type: Bacterial Expression
Growth in bacteria
  Bacterial resistance: Ampicillin, 100 μg/mL
  Growth temperature: 37°C
  Growth strain: BL21 codon plus ril de3
  Copy number: High Copy
Gene/Insert
  Gene/Insert name: ERAS
  Species: M. musculus (mouse)
  Entrez Gene: Eras (a.k.a. RP23-198C2.4, HRAS2, HRasp, Ha-Ras2, ecat5)
  Promoter: lac
  Cloning method: Restriction Enzyme; 5′ cloning site BamHI (not destroyed); 3′ cloning site EcoRI (not destroyed)
  Sequencing primers: 5′ lac promoter; 3′ GST-R
Terms and licenses: Academic/Nonprofit Terms; Industry Terms: Not Available to Industry
How to cite: ERAS was a gift from Julian Downward (Addgene plasmid # 55656 ; http://n2t.net/addgene:55656 ; RRID:Addgene_55656)
